>Addgene plasmid #14692 | pcDNA3 barr2 HA | addgene full sequence | sequence record 357943 | Addgene NGS Result
TTCTTT
[37 nt withheld, positions 7-43]
ACCCTATCTCGGTCTATTCTTTTGATTTATAAGGGATTTTGCCGATTTCGGCCTATTGGTTAAAAAATGA
GCTGATTTAACAAAAATTTAACGCGAATTAATTCTGTGGAATGTGTGTCAGTTAGGGTGTGGAAAGTCCC
CAGGCTCCCCAGCAGGCAGAAGTATGCAAAGCATGCATCTCAATTAGTCAGCAACCAGGTGTGGAAAGTC
CCCAGGCTCCCCAGCAGGCAGAAGTATGCAAAGCATGCATCTCAATTAGTCAGCAACCATAGTCCCGCCC
CTAACTCCGCCCATCCCGCCCCTAACTCCGCCCAGTTCCGCCCATTCTCCGCCCCATGGCTGACTAATTT
TTTTTATTTATGCAGAGGCCGAGGCCGCCTCTGCCTCTGAGCTATTCCAGAAGTAGTGAGGAGGCTTTTT
TGGAGGCCTAGGCTTTTGCAAAAAGCTCCCGGGAGCTTGTATATCCATTTTCGGATCTGATCAAGAGACA
GGATGAGGATCGTTTCGCATGATTGAACAAGATGGATTGCACGCAGGTTCTCCGGCCGCTTGGGTGGAGA
GGCTATTCGGCTATGACTGGGCACAACAGACAATCGGCTGCTCTGATGCCGCCGTGTTCCGGCTGTCAGC
GCAGGGGCGCCCGGTTCTTTTTGTCAAGACCGACCTGTCCGGTGCCCTGAATGAACTGCAGGACGAGGCA
GCGCGGCTATCGTGGCTGGCCACGACGGGCGTTCCTTGCGCAGCTGTGCTCGACGTTGTCACTGAAGCGG
GAAGGGACTGGCTGCTATTGGGCGAAGTGCCGGGGCAGGATCTCCTGTCATCTCACCTTGCTCCTGCCGA
GAAAGTATCCATCATGGCTGATGCAATGCGGCGGCTGCATACGCTTGATCCGGCTACCTGCCCATTCGAC
CACCAAGCGAAACATCGCATCGAGCGAGCACGTACTCGGATGGAAGCCGGTCTTGTCGATCAGGATGATC
TGGACGAAGAGCATCAGGGGCTCGCGCCAGCCGAACTGTTCGCCAGGCTCAAGGCGCGCATGCCCGACGG
CGAGGATCTCGTCGTGACCCATGGCGATGCCTGCTTGCCGAATATCATGGTGGAAAATGGCCGCTTTTCT
GGATTCATCGACTGTGGCCGGCTGGGTGTGGCGGACCGCTATCAGGACATAGCGTTGGCTACCCGTGATA
TTGCTGAAGAGCTTGGCGGCGAATGGGCTGACCGCTTCCTCGTGCTTTACGGTATCGCCGCTCCCGATTC
GCAGCGCATCGCCTTCTATCGCCTTCTTGACGAGTTCTTCTGAGCGGGACTCTGGGGTTCGAAATGACCG
ACCAAGCGACGCCCAACCTGCCATCACGAGATTTCGATTCCACCGCCGCCTTCTATGAAAGGTTGGGCTT
CGGAATCGTTTTCCGGGACGCCGGCTGGATGATCCTCCAGCGCGGGGATCTCATGCTGGAGTTCTTCGCC
CACCCCAACTTGTTTATTGCAGCTTATAATGGTTACAAATAAAGCAATAGCATCACAAATTTCACAAATA
AAGCATTTTTTTCACTGCATTCTAGTTGTGGTTTGTCCAAACTCATCAATGTATCTTATCATGTCTGTAT
ACCGTCGACCTCTAGCTAGAGCTTGGCGTAATCATGGTCATAGCTGTTTCCTGTGTGAAATTGTTATCCG
CTCACAATTCCACACAACATACGAGCCGGAAGCATAAAGTGTAAAGCCTGGGGTGCCTAATGAGTGAGCT
AACTCACATTAATTGCGTTGCGCTCACTGCCCGCTTTCCAGTCGGGAAACCTGTCGTGCCAGCTGCATTA
ATGAATCGGCCAACGCGCGGGGAGAGGCGGTTTGCGTATTGGGCGCTCTTCCGCTTCCTCGCTCACTGAC
TCGCTGCGCTCGGTCGTTCGGCTGCGGCGAGCGGTATCAGCTCACTCAAAGGCGGTAATACGGTTATCCA
CAGAATCAGGGGATAACGCAGGAAAGAACATGTGAGCAAAAGGCCAGCAAAAGGCCAGGAACCGTAAAAA
GGCCGCGTTGCTGGCGTTTTTCCATAGGCTCCGCCCCCCTGACGAGCATCACAAAAATCGACGCTCAAGT
CAGAGGTGGCGAAACCCGACAGGACTATAAAGATACCAGGCGTTTCCCCCTGGAAGCTCCCTCGTGCGCT
CTCCTGTTCCGACCCTGCCGCTTACCGGATACCTGTCCGCCTTTCTCCCTTCGGGAAGCGTGGCGCTTTC
TCATAGCTCACGCTGTAGGTATCTCAGTTCGGTGTAGGTCGTTCGCTCCAAGCTGGGCTGTGTGCACGAA
CCCCCCGTTCAGCCCGACCGCTGCGCCTTATCCGGTAACTATCGTCTTGAGTCCAACCCGGTAAGACACG
ACTTATCGCCACTGGCAGCAGCCACTGGTAACAGGATTAGCAGAGCGAGGTATGTAGGCGGTGCTACAGA
GTTCTTGAAGTGGTGGCCTAACTACGGCTACACTAGAAGAACAGTATTTGGTATCTGCGCTCTGCTGAAG
CCAGTTACCTTCGGAAAAAGAGTTGGTAGCTCTTGATCCGGCAAACAAACCACCGCTGGTAGCGGTGGTT
TTTTTGTTTGCAAGCAGCAGATTACGCGCAGAAAAAAAGGATCTCAAGAAGATCCTTTGATCTTTTCTAC
GGGGTCTGACGCTCAGTGGAACGAAAACTCACGTTAAGGGATTTTGGTCATGAGATTATCAAAAAGGATC
TTCACCTAGATCCTTTTAAATTAAAAATGAAGTTTTAAATCAATCTAAAGTATATATGAGTAAACTTGGT
CTGACAGTTACCAATGCTTAATCAGTGAGGCACCTATCTCAGCGATCTGTCTATTTCGTTCATCCATAGT
TGCCTGACTCCCCGTCGTGTAGATAACTACGATACGGGAGGGCTTACCATCTGGCCCCAGTGCTGCAATG
ATACCGCGAGACCCACGCTCACCGGCTCCAGATTTATCAGCAATAAACCAGCCAGCCGGAAGGGCCGAGC
GCAGAAGTGGTCCTGCAACTTTATCCGCCTCCATCCAGTCTATTAATTGTTGCCGGGAAGCTAGAGTAAG
TAGTTCGCCAGTTAATAGTTTGCGCAACGTTGTTGCCATTGCTACAGGCATCGTGGTGTCACGCTCGTCG
TTTGGTATGGCTTCATTCAGCTCCGGTTCCCAACGATCAAGGCGAGTTACATGATCCCCCATGTTGTGCA
AAAAAGCGGTTAGCTCCTTCGGTCCTCCGATCGTTGTCAGAAGTAAGTTGGCCGCAGTGTTATCACTCAT
GGTTATGGCAGCACTGCATAATTCTCTTACTGTCATGCCATCCGTAAGATGCTTTTCTGTGACTGGTGAG
TACTCAACCAAGTCATTCTGAGAATAGTGTATGCGGCGACCGAGTTGCTCTTGCCCGGCGTCAATACGGG
ATAATACCGCGCCACATAGCAGAACTTTAAAAGTGCTCATCATTGGAAAACGTTCTTCGGGGCGAAAACT
CTCAAGGATCTTACCGCTGTTGAGATCCAGTTCGATGTAACCCACTCGTGCACCCAACTGATCTTCAGCA
TCTTTTACTTTCACCAGCGTTTCTGGGTGAGCAAAAACAGGAAGGCAAAATGCCGCAAAAAAGGGAATAA
GGGCGACACGGAAATGTTGAATACTCATACTCTTCCTTTTTCAATATTATTGAAGCATTTATCAGGGTTA
TTGTCTCATGAGCGGATACATATTTGAATGTATTTAGAAAAATAAACAAATAGGGGTTCCGCGCACATTT
CCCCGAAAAGTGCCACCTGACGTCGACGGATCGGGAGATCTCCCGATCCCCTATGGTGCACTCTCAGTAC
AATCTGCTCTGATGCCGCATAGTTAAGCCAGTATCTGCTCCCTGCTTGTGTGTTGGAGGTCGCTGAGTAG
TGCGCGAGCAAAATTTAAGCTACAACAAGGCAAGGCTTGACCGACAATTGCATGAAGAATCTGCTTAGGG
TTAGGCGTTTTGCGCTGCTTCGCGATGTACGGGCCAGATATACGCGTTGACATTGATTATTGACTAGTTA
TTAATAGTAATCAATTACGGGGTCATTAGTTCATAGCCCATATATGGAGTTCCGCGTTACATAACTTACG
GTAAATGGCCCGCCTGGCTGACCGCCCAACGACCCCCGCCCATTGACGTCAATAATGACGTATGTTCCCA
TAGTAACGCCAATAGGGACTTTCCATTGACGTCAATGGGTGGAGTATTTACGGTAAACTGCCCACTTGGC
AGTACATCAAGTGTATCATATGCCAAGTACGCCCCCTATTGACGTCAATGACGGTAAATGGCCCGCCTGG
CATTATGCCCAGTACATGACCTTATGGGACTTTCCTACTTGGCAGTACATCTACGTATTAGTCATCGCTA
TTACCATGGTGATGCGGTTTTGGCAGTACATCAATGGGCGTGGATAGCGGTTTGACTCACGGGGATTTCC
AAGTCTCCACCCCATTGACGTCAATGGGAGTTTGTTTTGGCACCAAAATCAACGGGACTTTCCAAAATGT
CGTAACAACTCCGCCCCATTGACGCAAATGGGCGGTAGGCGTGTACGGTGGGAGGTCTATATAAGCAGAG
CTCTCTGGCTAACTAGAGAACCCACTGCTTACTGGCTTATCGAAATTAATACGACTCACTATAGGGAGAC
CCAAGCTTGGTACCACGCGCACCATGGGTGAAAAACCCGGGACCAGGGTCTTCAAGAAGTCGAGCCCTAA
CTGCAAGCTCACCGTGTACTTGGGCAAGCGTGACTTTGTGGATCACTTGGACAAAGTGGATCCTGTCGAT
GGTGTGGTGCTTGTGGATCCTGACTACTTGAAGGACCGGAAAGTGTTTGTGACCCTCACCTGTGCCTTCC
GCTATGGCCGAGAAGACCTGGATGTACTGGGCCTGTCTTTCCGCAAAGATCTGTTCATCGCCACCTACCA
GGCCTTCCCCCCCATGCCCAACCCACCTCGGCCCCCCACCCGCCTACAGGACCGACTGCTGAAGAAGTTG
GGCCAGCATGCCCACCCCTTTTTTTTCACAATACCCCAGAATTTGCCTTGCTCCGTCACACTGCAGCCAG
GACCGGAGGACACAGGGAAGGCCTGTGGAGTAGACTTTGAGATTCGAGCCTTCTGTGCCAAATCTATAGA
AGAAAAAAGCCACAAAAGGAACTCCGTGCGGCTTATCATCAGAAAGGTACAGTTTGCTCCTGAGACACCC
GGCCCCCAGCCATCAGCTGAAACCACACGCCACTTCCTCATGTCTGACCGGAGGTCCCTGCACCTAGAGG
CTTCCCTGGACAAAGAGCTGTACTACCATGGGGAACCCCTCAATGTCAACGTCCACGTCACCAACAATTC
TGCCAAGACCGTCAAGAAGATCAGAGTGTCTGTGAGACAGTATGCCGACATTTGCCTCTTCAGCACCGCG
CAGTACAAGTGTCCTGTGGCTCAGCTTGAACAAGATGACCAGGTGTCTCCCAGTTCCACATTCTGCAAGG
TGTACACCATAACCCCGCTGCTCAGTGACAACCGAGAGAAGCGTGGCCTTGCCCTTGATGGGCAACTCAA
GCACGAAGACACCAACCTGGCTTCCAGCACCATTGTGAAGGAGGGAGCCAACAAGGAGGTGCTGGGAATC
CTAGTATCCTACAGGGTCAAGGTGAAGCTGGTGGTGTCTCGAGGCGGGGATGTCTCCGTGGAGCTACCTT
TCGTCCTAATGCACCCCAAGCCCCACGACCACATCACCCTTCCCCGACCCCAGTCAGCCCCCCGGGAAAT
AGACATCCCTGTGGATACCAACCTCATTGAATTCGATACCAACTATGCCACAGACGACGACATCGTGTTT
GAGGACTTTGCGAGGCTTCGGCTGAAGGGGATGAAGGATGACGACTGTGATGACCAGTTCTGCTACCCAT
ACGACGTCCCAGACTACGCCTAGTCTAGAGGGCCCTATTCTATAGTGTCACCTAAATGCTAGAGCTCGCT
GATCAGCCTCGACTGTGCCTTCTAGTTGCCAGCCATCTGTTGTTTGCCCCTCCCCCGTGCCTTCCTTGAC
CCTGGAAGGTGCCACTCCCACTGTCCTTTCCTAATAAAATGAGGAAATTGCATCGCATTGTCTGAGTAGG
TGTCATTCTATTCTGGGGGGTGGGGTGGGGCAGGACAGCAAGGGGGAGGATTGGGAAGACAATAGCAGGC
ATGCTGGGGATGCGGTGGGCTCTATGGCTTCTGAGGCGGAAAGAACCAGCTGGGGCTCTAGGGGGTATCC
CC
[124 nt withheld, positions 6346-6469]
C
[91 nt withheld, positions 6471-6561]
A
[49 nt withheld, positions 6563-6611]
CCTTTGACGTTGGAGTCCACG
Features (pLannotate 1.2.2; 21 found; start..end, strand, type, name):
    156..485     +  promoter       SV40 promoter: SV40 enhancer and early promoter
    552..1343    +  CDS            neo: KKA2_KLEPN - Also known as kan, nptII. Experimental evidence at protein level: Swiss-Prot protein existence level 1. Resistance to kanamycin, neomycin, paromomycin, ribostamycin, butirosin and gentamicin B. From Klebsiella pneumoniae.
   1367..1525    +  CDS            ble (fragment): BLE_KLEPN - Experimental evidence at protein level: Swiss-Prot protein existence level 1. Binding protein with a strong affinity to the bleomycin family of antibiotics. Binds to CL990; an antimitotic-antibiotic compound. From Klebsiella pneumoniae.
   1520..1641    +  polyA_signal   SV40 poly(A) signal: SV40 polyadenylation signal
   1714..1730    -  protein_bind   lac operator: The lac repressor binds to the lac operator to inhibit transcription in E. coli. This inhibition can be relieved by adding lactose or isopropyl-β-D-thiogalactopyranoside (IPTG). lac repressor encoded by lacI
   1738..1768    -  promoter       lac promoter: promoter for the E. coli lac operon
   1783..1804    -  protein_bind   CAP binding site: CAP binding activates transcription in the presence of cAMP. E. coli catabolite activator protein
   1817..1909    -  CDS            lacI (fragment): lac repressor; lacI; The lac repressor binds to the lac operator to inhibit transcription in E. coli. This inhibition can be relieved by adding lactose or isopropyl-β-D-thiogalactopyranoside (IPTG).
   2092..2680    -  rep_origin     ori: high-copy-number ColE1/pMB1/pBR322/pUC origin of replication
   2851..3711    -  CDS            AmpR: β-lactamase; bla; confers resistance to ampicillin, carbenicillin, and related antibiotics
   3712..3816    -  promoter       AmpR promoter: bla
   3875..3927    -  misc_feature   bom (fragment): basis of mobility region from pBR322
   4082..4461    +  enhancer       CMV enhancer: human cytomegalovirus immediate early enhancer
   4462..4665    +  promoter       CMV promoter: human cytomegalovirus (CMV) immediate early promoter
   4661..4694    +  LTR            5' LTR (truncated) (fragment): truncated 5' long terminal repeat (LTR) from HIV-1
   4710..4728    +  promoter       T7 promoter: promoter for bacteriophage T7 RNA polymerase
   4757..5986    +  CDS            Arrb2: ARRB2_RAT - Experimental evidence at protein level: Swiss-Prot protein existence level 1. Functions in regulating agonist-mediated G-protein coupled receptor (GPCR) signaling by mediating both receptor desensitization and resensitization processes. During homologous desensitization, beta- arrestins bind to the GPRK-phosphorylated receptor and sterically preclude its coupling to the cognate G-protein; the binding appears to require additional receptor determinants exposed only in the active receptor conformation. The beta-arrestins target many receptors for internalization by acting as endocyti
   6032..6050    -  promoter       SP6 promoter: promoter for bacteriophage SP6 RNA polymerase
   6076..6300    +  polyA_signal   bGH poly(A) signal: bovine growth hormone polyadenylation signal
   6304..6325    +  promoter       SV40 promoter (fragment): SV40 enhancer and early promoter
   6346..142     +  rep_origin     f1 ori (across the origin) (sequence partly withheld): f1 bacteriophage origin of replication; arrow indicates direction of (+) strand synthesis
