[The description below was written by a language model from this plasmid's Addgene catalogue record and pLannotate feature annotations shown in this document.]
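Description:
pcDNA3 barr2 HA is a mammalian expression plasmid built on the Invitrogen pcDNA3 backbone and carrying the rat beta-arrestin 2 coding sequence (Arrb2, also called arrestin 3). The catalogue entry describes an HA epitope tag fused at the C terminus of the insert. The tag is not annotated as a separate feature in the sequence-derived table, although a short unannotated stretch lies between the end of the Arrb2 CDS and the SP6 promoter. The roughly 1.2 kb insert was cloned between HindIII and XbaI sites, both retained. It sits downstream of the human cytomegalovirus immediate early enhancer and promoter and upstream of the bovine growth hormone polyadenylation signal, an arrangement that gives strong constitutive expression in transfected mammalian cells. T7 and SP6 phage promoters flank the insert; they serve as sequencing primer sites and could in principle support in vitro transcription.

In bacteria, the plasmid is maintained through a high-copy ColE1/pUC-type origin and selected with ampicillin via the beta-lactamase gene. An f1 origin is also present and permits single-stranded DNA production. A second cassette, made up of the SV40 enhancer/early promoter, the neomycin phosphotransferase gene and the SV40 poly(A) signal, allows G418 selection of stably transfected mammalian cells. Several small annotations (fragments of ble, lacI, an HIV-1 LTR and bom, plus lac promoter/operator elements) look like backbone remnants or short sequence matches rather than functional parts.

Beta-arrestin 2 binds activated, phosphorylated G protein-coupled receptors and mediates their desensitization and internalization. The associated publication concerns beta-arrestin-dependent assembly of beta2 adrenergic receptor–Src kinase complexes. This construct is therefore suited to overexpressing epitope-tagged beta-arrestin 2 for detection, immunoprecipitation and signalling studies.
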