Addgene plasmid #14692: pcDNA3 barr2 HA
Depositing lab: Robert Lefkowitz. Publication: Beta-arrestin-dependent formation of beta2 adrenergic receptor-Src protein kinase complexes. Luttrell LM, Ferguson SS, Daaka Y, Miller WE, Maudsley S, Della Rocca GJ, Lin F, Kawakatsu H, Owada K, Luttrell DK, Caron MG, Lefkowitz RJ. Science. 1999 Jan 29. 283(5402):655-61. 10.1126/science.283.5402.655 PubMed 9924018.
Backbone
  Vector backbone: pcDNA3
  Backbone manufacturer: Invitrogen
  Backbone size w/o insert (bp): 5400
  Vector type: Mammalian Expression
  Selectable markers: Neomycin (select with G418)
Growth in bacteria
  Bacterial resistance: Ampicillin, 100 μg/mL
  Growth temperature: 37°C
  Growth strain: DH5alpha
  Copy number: High Copy
Gene/Insert
  Gene/Insert name: beta-arrestin 2 (alt names: arrestin 3; arrb2)
  Species: R. norvegicus (rat)
  Insert size (bp): 1200
  GenBank ID: NM_012911
  Entrez Gene: Arrb2 (a.k.a. BARRES)
  Tag / fusion protein: HA (C terminal on insert)
  Cloning method: Restriction Enzyme; 5′ cloning site HindIII (not destroyed); 3′ cloning site XbaI (not destroyed)
  Sequencing primers: 5′ T7; 3′ SP6
Terms and licenses: Academic/Nonprofit Terms; Industry Terms: Not Available to Industry
How to cite: pcDNA3 barr2 HA was a gift from Robert Lefkowitz (Addgene plasmid # 14692 ; http://n2t.net/addgene:14692 ; RRID:Addgene_14692)
