>Addgene plasmid #14692 | pcDNA3 barr2 HA | addgene partial sequence | sequence record 21243 | CMV-F 5'-CGCAAATGGGCGGTAGGCGTG-3'
GCAGAGCTCTCTGGCTACTAGAGAACCACTGCTTACTGGCTTATCGAAATTAATACGACTCACTATAGGG
AGACCCAAGCTTGGTACCACGCGCACCATGGGTGAAAAACCCGGGACCAGGGTCTTCAAGAAGTCGAGCC
CTAACTGCAAGCTCACCGTGTACTTGGGCAAGCGTGACTTTGTGGATCACTTGGACAAAGTGGATCCTGT
CGATGGTGTGGTGCTTGTGGATCCTGACTACTTGAAGGACCGGAAAGTGTTTGTGACCCTCACCTGTGCC
TTCCGCTATGGCCGAGAAGACCTGGATGTACTGGGCCTGTCTTTCCGCAAAGATCTGTTCATCGCCACCT
ACCAGGCCTTCCCCCCCATGCCCAACCCACCTCGGCCCCCCACCCGCCTACAGGACCGACTGCTGAAGAA
GTTGGGCCAGCATGCCCACCCCTTTTTTTTCACAATACCCCAGAATTTGCCTTGCTCCGTCACACTGCAG
CCAGGACCGGAGGACACAGGGAAGGCCTGTGGAGTAGACTTTGAGATTCGAGCCTTCTGTGCCAAATCTA
TAGAAGAAAAAAGCCACAAAAGGAACTCCGTGCGGCTTATCATCAGAAAGGTACAGTTTGCTCCTGAGAC
ACCCGGCCCCCAGCCATCAGCTGAAACCACACGCCACTTCCTCATGTCTGACCGGAGGTCCCTGCACCTA
GAGGCTTCCCTGGACAAAGAGCTGTACTA
